Addgene plasmid #51325: 4IIM
Depositing lab: Cheryl Arrowsmith. Depositing organization: University of Toronto.
Backbone
  Vector backbone: pHH0239
  Vector type: Bacterial Expression
Growth in bacteria
  Bacterial resistance: Ampicillin, 100 μg/mL
  Growth temperature: 37°C
  Growth strain: DH5alpha
  Copy number: High Copy
Gene/Insert
  Gene/Insert name: 4IIM (alt name: ITSN1)
  Species: H. sapiens (human)
  Mutation: Truncation: See Comments
  Entrez Gene: ITSN1 (a.k.a. ITSN, SH3D1A, SH3P17)
  Promoter: T7
  Tag / fusion protein: His (N terminal on insert)
  Cloning method: Ligation Independent Cloning
  Sequencing primers: 5′ T7; 3′ T7-term
Terms and licenses: Academic/Nonprofit Terms; Industry Terms
How to cite: 4IIM was a gift from Cheryl Arrowsmith (Addgene plasmid # 51325 ; http://n2t.net/addgene:51325 ; RRID:Addgene_51325)
