[The description below was written by a language model from this plasmid's Addgene catalogue record.]
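Description:
4IIM is a bacterial expression plasmid built on the pHH0239 backbone and carrying a truncated fragment of human ITSN1 (intersectin 1, also known as ITSN, SH3D1A or SH3P17). It is maintained as a high-copy plasmid in E. coli under ampicillin selection. The record does not name the origin of replication, and no feature table is provided, so the finer layout of the backbone cannot be described beyond the catalogue fields.

The insert was introduced by ligation-independent cloning and sits downstream of a T7 promoter, with the use of a T7 terminator sequencing primer implying a terminator on the 3′ side. Expression from a T7 promoter depends on T7 RNA polymerase, so protein production would normally take place in a host strain that supplies that polymerase, while a standard cloning strain serves for propagation. An N-terminal His tag is fused to the insert, which allows the recombinant protein to be purified by immobilised metal affinity chromatography. The record states that the ITSN1 sequence is a truncation rather than the full-length protein, but refers to comments that are not included here, so the exact residue boundaries and the domain covered are not stated.

The construct name has the format of a Protein Data Bank identifier, which suggests that the plasmid was made to produce a defined ITSN1 fragment for structural work, although the record does not say this explicitly. In practical terms it is suited to recombinant overexpression and affinity purification of a His-tagged human ITSN1 fragment for structural, biochemical or binding studies.
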