>Addgene plasmid #51325 | 4IIM | depositor partial sequence | sequence record 78227 | Insert sequence
CTGCAAGCACAAGCATTGTATCCATGGCGTGCCAAAAAAGATAACCATCTGAACTTTAACAAAAACGATG
TCATTACCGTCCTGGAACAACAAGATATGTGGTGGTTTGGTGAAGTTCAGGGTCAGAAAGGCTGGTTTCC
GAAATCCTATGTTAAACTGATTTCC
