>Addgene plasmid #51325 | 4IIM | addgene partial sequence | sequence record 79951 | M13_pUC_rev
CGAGCACTTCACCAACAAGGACCATAGATTATGAAAATCGAAGAACACCATCACCATCACCATTCCAGCG
GTCGTGAAAATCTGTACTTCCAAGGTGGCGCGGCCCAGCCGGCCATGGCCCAGGGCGCGCTGCTGCAAGC
ACAAGCATTGTATCCATGGCGTGCCAAAAAAGATAACCATCTGAACTTTAACAAAAACGATGTCATTACC
GTCCTGGAACAACAAGATATGTGGTGGTTTGGTGAAGTTCAGGGTCAGAAAGGCTGGTTTCCGAAATCCT
ATGTTAAACTGATTTCCGCGGCCGCATA
[142 nt withheld, positions 309-450]
C
[98 nt withheld, positions 452-549]
AGTTTGTACTGGTGACGAAACTCAGTGTCTAGCTAGAGTGGC
[149 nt withheld, positions 592-740]
T
[41 nt withheld, positions 742-782]
T
[62 nt withheld, positions 784-845]
A
[35 nt withheld, positions 847-881]
CCTCCCTCAATCGGTTGAATG
